>Addgene plasmid #39336 | pET28b(+)_S. cerevisiae Hbs1(1-611) | depositor partial sequence | sequence record 49607 | pET28b(+)_S. cerevisiae Hbs1(1-611) sequence 1836 bps
ATGGCTTACAGTGACTACAGCGATGGAGCAGACGACATGCCGGACTTTCACGACGAAGGTGAATTTGATG
ATTATTTGAATGACGATGAATATGATCTAATGAACGAGGTATTTCCTACTCTAAAGGCGCAGTTACAGGA
TTACCAAGGCTGGGATAATCTTTCACTTAAGCTAGCTTTGTTTGACAACAATTTCGATTTGGAAAGCACG
CTGGCGGAATTGAAGAAAACTTTGAAGAAGAAGAAGACACCAAAGAAGCCAATTGCTGCTGCTAATGGGA
GTGCGAATGTTACTCAAAAACTGGCAAACATCTCAATTTCGCAACAAAGGCCAAATGATCGGCTTCCAGA
CTGGCTTGACGAGGAAGAAAGTGAGGGTGAACGCAATGGTGAGGAAGCCAATGATGAAAAGACAGTTCAA
AGATACTATAAGACTACGGTGCCAACGAAACCAAAGAAACCTCATGATATTTCTGCATTTGTTAAATCTG
CCTTACCTCACTTAAGTTTTGTTGTTCTTGGTCATGTTGATGCGGGAAAATCAACTCTAATGGGCAGACT
ACTTTATGATCTGAACATTGTCAACCAATCCCAACTGAGAAAGCTACAAAGAGAGAGTGAAACTATGGGT
AAGTCATCCTTCAAATTTGCATGGATTATGGATCAGACAAATGAAGAGCGCGAACGTGGTGTAACAGTGT
CAATTTGTACATCGCATTTCTCTACCCATAGGGCAAATTTTACTATTGTGGATGCGCCAGGCCATAGAGA
TTTTGTTCCAAACGCTATAATGGGGATATCACAAGCAGATATGGCTATACTTTGTGTAGACTGTAGCACC
AATGCTTTCGAATCAGGATTTGACTTGGATGGGCAAACAAAGGAGCATATGCTACTGGCATCTAGTCTTG
GAATTCACAATCTGATTATTGCTATGAATAAGATGGATAATGTTGACTGGTCCCAACAAAGGTTTGAAGA
GATTAAATCGAAATTGTTGCCATATCTGGTTGATATTGGGTTTTTTGAGGATAATATTAATTGGGTACCT
ATCAGTGGCTTTTCCGGAGAAGGTGTTTATAAAATTGAATATACAGATGAAGTGAGACAATGGTACAATG
GTCCTAACTTAATGTCTACTTTGGAAAATGCGGCGTTCAAGATTTCAAAGGAGAATGAAGGAATTAACAA
AGATGATCCGTTTTTGTTTTCTGTGTTGGAGATCATCCCATCGAAAAAAACAAGTAACGATTTAGCACTA
GTTTCAGGAAAATTGGAATCAGGTTCTATTCAACCTGGTGAATCTTTGACAATATATCCGTCGGAACAGA
GTTGTATTGTGGATAAAATTCAGGTTGGTTCTCAACAGGGCCAATCAACGAATCACGAAGAGACAGATGT
TGCCATTAAGGGTGATTTTGTCACTTTGAAATTGCGCAAAGCCTATCCAGAAGATATTCAAAATGGTGAT
TTGGCAGCATCAGTTGATTATTCGTCCATTCATTCAGCACAGTGTTTTGTTCTGGAATTGACCACCTTTG
ACATGAACCGACCTTTGCTGCCAGGAACACCGTTTATTCTTTTCATCGGAGTCAAGGAGCAACCTGCTCG
AATCAAAAGATTGATTTCATTTATAGACAAGGGCAATACTGCAAGCAAGAAAAAGATTAGACATCTAGGC
TCTAAACAACGAGCATTTGTAGAAATAGAACTAATTGAAGTAAAGAGGTGGATTCCTTTATTAACTGCCC
ATGAAAATGACCGTTTGGGAAGAGTTGTTCTTAGAAAGGACGGTAGAACCATTGCGGCAGGTAAAATATC
CGAAATAACTCAGTAG
