>Addgene plasmid #39336 | pET28b(+)_S. cerevisiae Hbs1(1-611) | addgene partial sequence | sequence record 53495 | T7 5'-TAATACGACTCACTATAGGG-3'
AGAAGGAGATATACCATGGGCAGCAGCCATCATCATCATCATCACAGCAGCGGCCTGGTGCCGCGCGGCA
GCCATATGGCTAGCATGGCTTACAGTGACTACAGCGATGGAGCAGACGACATGCCGGACTTTCACGACGA
AGGTGAATTTGATGATTATTTGAATGACGATGAATATGATCTAATGAACGAGGTATTTCCTACTCTAAAG
GCGCAGTTACAGGATTACCAAGGCTGGGATAATCTTTCACTTAAGCTAGCTTTGTTTGACAACAATTTCG
ATTTGGAAAGCACGCTGGCGGAATTGAAGAAAACTTTGAAGAAGAAGAAGACACCAAAGAAGCCAATTGC
TGCTGCTAATGGGAGTGCGAATGTTACTCAAAAACTGGCAAACATCTCAATTTCGCAACAAAGGCCAAAT
GATCGGCTTCCAGACTGGCTTGACGAGGAAGAAAGTGAGGGTGAACGCAATGGTGAGGAAGCCAATGATG
AAAAGACAGTTCAAAGATACTATAAGACTACGGTGCCAACGAAACCAAAGAAACCTCATGATATTTCTGC
ATTTGTTAAATCTGCCTTACCTCACTTAAGTTTTGTTGTTCTTGGTCATGTTGATGCGGGAAAATCAACT
CTAATGGGCAGACTACTTTATGATCTGAACATTGTCAACCAATCCCAACTGAGAAAGCTACAAAGAGAGA
GTGAAACTATGGGTAAGTCATCCTTCAAATTTGCATGGATTATGGATCAGACAAATGAAGAGCGCGAACG
TGGTGTAACAGTGTCAATTTGTACATCGCA
