[The description below was written by a language model from this plasmid's Addgene catalogue record.]
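Description:
pET28b(+)_S. cerevisiae Hbs1(1-611) is a bacterial expression plasmid built on the Novagen pET28b(+) backbone for producing the budding yeast protein Hbs1 in E. coli. The total construct is recorded as 7202 bp, of which 1833 bp is insert and 5369 bp is backbone. It is selected with kanamycin and is listed as high copy, with propagation in a standard cloning strain (DH5alpha). No feature table accompanies the record, so elements such as the origin of replication, lac operator, lacI or terminator are not individually documented here, although they are standard parts of the pET28 series.

The insert encodes the elongation factor 1 alpha-like protein HBS1 from Saccharomyces cerevisiae, residues 1–611 as indicated by the name; the 1833 bp insert size matches that many codons, leaving no room for a stop codon within the stated length. It was cloned by restriction digestion between the NheI and XhoI sites, both of which remain intact. Transcription is driven by the T7 promoter, so expression requires a host that supplies T7 RNA polymerase, typically an inducible DE3 lysogen rather than the cloning strain. Cloning at NheI places the coding sequence in frame with the backbone-encoded N-terminal His-tag, allowing purification of the recombinant protein by immobilised metal affinity chromatography.

Hbs1 is a translational GTPase-family protein generally known for partnering with Dom34 in rescuing stalled ribosomes. The record does not state a specific purpose, but the design suits overexpression and purification of tagged Hbs1 for biochemical or structural work.
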