Addgene plasmid #39336: pET28b(+)_S. cerevisiae Hbs1(1-611)
Depositing lab: SeWon Suh. Depositing organization: Seoul National University.
Backbone
  Vector backbone: pET28b(+)
  Backbone manufacturer: Novagen
  Backbone size w/o insert (bp): 5369
  Total vector size (bp): 7202
  Vector type: Bacterial Expression
Growth in bacteria
  Bacterial resistance: Kanamycin, 50 μg/mL
  Growth temperature: 37°C
  Growth strain: DH5alpha
  Copy number: High Copy
Gene/Insert
  Gene/Insert name: Elongation factor 1 alpha-like protein (alt name: HBS1)
  Species: S. cerevisiae (budding yeast)
  Insert size (bp): 1833
  GenBank ID: CAA81635.1
  Promoter: T7
  Tag / fusion protein: His-tag (N terminal on backbone)
  Cloning method: Restriction Enzyme; 5′ cloning site NheI (not destroyed); 3′ cloning site XhoI (not destroyed)
  Sequencing primers: 5′ T7; 3′ T7
Terms and licenses: Academic/Nonprofit Terms; Industry Terms: Not Available to Industry
How to cite: pET28b(+)_S. cerevisiae Hbs1(1-611) was a gift from SeWon Suh (Addgene plasmid # 39336 ; http://n2t.net/addgene:39336 ; RRID:Addgene_39336)
